Addgene plasmid #158888: JGI_017967
Purpose: Hydrocarbon Structures for Fuels and Chemicals
Depositing lab: Joint Genome Institute.
Backbone
  Vector backbone: pET28b
  Vector type: Synthetic Biology
Growth in bacteria
  Bacterial resistance: Kanamycin, 50 μg/mL
  Growth temperature: 37°C
  Growth strain: Top10
  Copy number: High Copy
Gene/Insert
  Gene/Insert name: WP_086990725_1 (alt name: Batch220_p030)
  Species: Synthetic
  Cloning method: Gibson Cloning
Terms and licenses: Academic/Nonprofit Terms; Industry Terms: Not Available to Industry
Depositor comments: pET28b_NdeIXhoI vector with WP_086990725_1 insert, JGI ICE Registry: https://registry.jgi.doe.gov/entry/17967
How to cite: JGI_017967 was a gift from Joint Genome Institute (Addgene plasmid # 158888 ; http://n2t.net/addgene:158888 ; RRID:Addgene_158888)
