[The description below was written by a language model from this plasmid's Addgene catalogue record and pLannotate feature annotations shown in this document.]
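Description:
JGI_017967 is a bacterial expression plasmid built on the pET28b backbone, carrying a synthetic open reading frame designated WP_086990725_1 (also listed as Batch220_p030). The insert was placed by Gibson assembly into vector opened at the NdeI and XhoI sites. The record does not say what protein the insert encodes or its source organism beyond "synthetic". The name resembles a protein database accession, and the stated purpose places the plasmid in a synthetic-biology collection aimed at hydrocarbon structures for fuels and chemicals. The feature table leaves the roughly 1 kb region between the upstream tag and the downstream His tag unannotated, which is where the insert sits.

Expression follows the standard pET arrangement. A T7 promoter with an adjacent lac operator and the T7 gene 10 ribosome binding site drives transcription, which ends at the T7 terminator. The plasmid-borne lacI gene supplies repressor, so expression is held off until IPTG induction in a host that provides T7 RNA polymerase. A short His-tag-like fragment and a thrombin cleavage site lie upstream of the cloning position, and a His-tag match lies downstream. Whether the C-terminal tag is translated depends on the presence of a stop codon in the insert, which the record does not state. The "capTEV", "9xHis" and "SET1" calls are partial matches to ordinary pET28 tag and flanking sequence rather than complete versions of those tags.

The plasmid is selected with kanamycin through the aph(3')-Ia gene and replicates from a pBR322-type ColE1 origin accompanied by bom and rop. The catalogue lists it as high copy, although rop normally lowers copy number. An f1 origin is also present, and the tetracycline-resistance fragments are nonfunctional backbone remnants.
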