Features (pLannotate 1.2.2; 20 found; start..end, strand, type, name):
   1012..1089    -  promoter       lacI promoter: lacI
   1097..1376    -  CDS            TcR (fragment): tetracycline efflux protein; tet; confers resistance to tetracycline
   1398..1416    +  promoter       T7 promoter: promoter for bacteriophage T7 RNA polymerase
   1417..1441    +  protein_bind   lac operator: The lac repressor binds to the lac operator to inhibit transcription in E. coli. This inhibition can be relieved by adding lactose or isopropyl-β-D-thiogalactopyranoside (IPTG). lac repressor encoded by lacI
   1456..1478    +  RBS            RBS: efficient ribosome binding site from bacteriophage T7 gene 10 (Olins and Rangwala, 1989)
   1497..1513    +  CDS            capTEV™ (fragment): composite tag for in vivo biotinylation, TEV protease cleavage, and 6xHis tagging
   1524..1541    +  CDS            thrombin site: thrombin recognition and cleavage site
   2577..2594    +  CDS            9xHis (fragment): 9xHis affinity tag
   2604..2653    +  CDS            SET1 (fragment): solubility-enhancement tag derived from T7 phage gene 10B
   2661..2708    +  terminator     T7 terminator: transcription terminator for bacteriophage T7 RNA polymerase
   2745..3173    +  rep_origin     f1 ori (sequence partly withheld): f1 bacteriophage origin of replication; arrow indicates direction of (+) strand synthesis
   3226..3283    +  promoter       AmpR promoter (fragment): bla
   3292..4107    -  CDS            KanR: aminoglycoside phosphotransferase; aph(3')-Ia; confers resistance to kanamycin in bacteria or G418 (Geneticin®) in eukaryotes
   4229..4817    +  rep_origin     ori: high-copy-number ColE1/pMB1/pBR322/pUC origin of replication
   5003..5142    -  misc_feature   bom: basis of mobility region from pBR322
   5244..5435    -  CDS            rop: Rop protein, which maintains plasmids at low copy number; rop
   5452..5832    +  CDS            YPB1_ECOLX: Protein predicted: Swiss-Prot protein existence level 4. From Escherichia coli.
   5904..6195    -  CDS            TcR (fragment): tetracycline efflux protein; tet; confers resistance to tetracycline
   6210..6231    -  protein_bind   CAP binding site: CAP binding activates transcription in the presence of cAMP. E. coli catabolite activator protein
   6244..1011    -  CDS            lacI (across the origin): lac repressor; lacI; The lac repressor binds to the lac operator to inhibit transcription in E. coli. This inhibition can be relieved by adding lactose or isopropyl-β-D-thiogalactopyranoside (IPTG).
>Addgene plasmid #158888 | JGI_017967 | addgene full sequence | sequence record 317450 | Addgene NGS Result
GGCGGTTTGCGTATTGGGCGCCAGGGTGGTTTTTCTTTTCACCAGTGAGACGGGCAACAGCTGATTGCCC
TTCACCGCCTGGCCCTGAGAGAGTTGCAGCAAGCGGTCCACGCTGGTTTGCCCCAGCAGGCGAAAATCCT
GTTTGATGGTGGTTAACGGCGGGATATAACATGAGCTGTCTTCGGTATCGTCGTATCCCACTACCGAGAT
ATCCGCACCAACGCGCAGCCCGGACTCGGTAATGGCGCGCATTGCGCCCAGCGCCATCTGATCGTTGGCA
ACCAGCATCGCAGTGGGAACGATGCCCTCATTCAGCATTTGCATGGTTTGTTGAAAACCGGACATGGCAC
TCCAGTCGCCTTCCCGTTCCGCTATCGGCTGAATTTGATTGCGAGTGAGATATTTATGCCAGCCAGCCAG
ACGCAGACGCGCCGAGACAGAACTTAATGGGCCCGCTAACAGCGCGATTTGCTGGTGACCCAATGCGACC
AGATGCTCCACGCCCAGTCGCGTACCGTCTTCATGGGAGAAAATAATACTGTTGATGGGTGTCTGGTCAG
AGACATCAAGAAATAACGCCGGAACATTAGTGCAGGCAGCTTCCACAGCAATGGCATCCTGGTCATCCAG
CGGATAGTTAATGATCAGCCCACTGACGCGTTGCGCGAGAAGATTGTGCACCGCCGCTTTACAGGCTTCG
ACGCCGCTTCGTTCTACCATCGACACCACCACGCTGGCACCCAGTTGATCGGCGCGAGATTTAATCGCCG
CGACAATTTGCGACGGCGCGTGCAGGGCCAGACTGGAGGTGGCAACGCCAATCAGCAACGACTGTTTGCC
CGCCAGTTGTTGTGCCACGCGGTTGGGAATGTAATTCAGCTCCGCCATCGCCGCTTCCACTTTTTCCCGC
GTTTTCGCAGAAACGTGGCTGGCCTGGTTCACCACGCGGGAAACGGTCTGATAAGAGACACCGGCATACT
CTGCGACATCGTATAACGTTACTGGTTTCACATTCACCACCCTGAATTGACTCTCTTCCGGGCGCTATCA
TGCCATACCGCGAAAGGTTTTGCGCCATTCGATGGTGTCCGGGATCTCGACGCTCTCCCTTATGCGACTC
CTGCATTAGGAAGCAGCCCAGTAGTAGGTTGAGGCCGTTGAGCACCGCCGCCGCAAGGAATGGTGCATGC
AAGGAGATGGCGCCCAACAGTCCCCCGGCCACGGGGCCTGCCACCATACCCACGCCGAAACAAGCGCTCA
TGAGCCCGAAGTGGCGAGCCCGATCTTCCCCATCGGTGATGTCGGCGATATAGGCGCCAGCAACCGCACC
TGTGGCGCCGGTGATGCCGGCCACGATGCGTCCGGCGTAGAGGATCGAGATCTCGATCCCGCGAAATTAA
TACGACTCACTATAGGGGAATTGTGAGCGGATAACAATTCCCCTCTAGAAATAATTTTGTTTAACTTTAA
GAAGGAGATATACCATGGGCAGCAGCCATCATCATCATCATCACAGCAGCGGCCTGGTGCCGCGCGGCAG
CCATATGCGTGGGAACGCTACTACACGCCACTCTAATGTAGCGCTGCTTGGTATAACGGAGGCGGTCGCT
CCCGTTGAGGTGAGCAGCAAGAGTTTTGATGATCGTTTAGCCGACACACTGAAAACCTTGCGTTTACCCA
AAGGATTGCTGCAGCGTGTCGCCGGTGTTACCACACGCCGCAATTGGGAACACCCTTCCGATTACATCGA
GGGCGCCGCAGATGCTGGCCGCAGAGCGCTGGAAGAAGCTGGCGTTCGCCCGGATCAGATTGGTCTGCTG
ATTAACGCGAGTGTGAGCCGTGAAATGTTGGAGCCGAGCGTCGCGGTGGCGGTGCATGACTCTATTGGTC
TGAGTCCCGCCGCGATGAATTTTGATATTACTAATGCATGCCTGGGTTTTGTGAATGGTATGACGGTAGC
AGCTAGTATGATCGATGCAGGCCAGATCGACTATGCTCTGATTATCGCCGGGGAAGACATGTCTCGCGTC
CAGGAGTCTACCGTGGAACGACTACGAAGAGACGGTATTACGCGTGACGAATACTTGAATGAATTCGCGA
CGTTAACCTTGGGAAGCGGAGCAGCGGCAGCTGTGCTTGGGCGTGCGGATCGTCACCCGGAAGGTCATCT
GATTAAAGGTGGAGTTACACGCGCCGCGACATGGAATCATGGCCTGTGTATTGGCGATTACGACGGTATG
TTCACTGACACTCAAGGTCTTCTTGACAACGGCATGCAGCTGATCTCTGAAGCATGGGCAGAGGCCCACG
ATAACGGATGGGAATGGACCACAATGGACCATTATATACCCCACCAGATCAGCCATGTGCATGTAAATGC
GCTAACCGAGGCTACGAAAATTGATGCAGATCGCGTCGCCAAAACATATCCTGAGCTGGGTAATGTAGGA
CCGGCGAGCCTGCCGATAACACTGGCACGAAAATCCGGTGAGATGAAGCAGGGTGATCGGATCCTGTGTC
TTGGCGTGGGGAGTGGGTTAAATACCGCTATGTTGGAAATCACGTGGTAGCTCGAGCACCACCACCACCA
CCACTGAGATCCGGCTGCTAACAAAGCCCGAAAGGAAGCTGAGTTGGCTGCTGCCACCGCTGAGCAATAA
CTAGCATAACCCCTTGGGGCCTCTAAACGGGTCTTGAGGGGTTTTTTGCTGAAAGGAGGAACTATATCCG
GATTGGCGAATGGG
[124 nt withheld, positions 2745-2868]
C
[91 nt withheld, positions 2870-2960]
A
[49 nt withheld, positions 2962-3010]
CCTTTGACGTTGGAGTCCACGTTCTTT
[37 nt withheld, positions 3038-3074]
ACCCTATCTCGGTCTATTCTTTTGATTTATAAGGGATTTTGCCGATTTCGGCCTATTGGTTAAAAAATGA
GCTGATTTAACAAAAATTTAACGCGAATTTTAACAAAATATTAACGCTTACAATTTAGGTGGCACTTTTC
GGGGAAATGTGCGCGGAACCCCTATTTGTTTATTTTTCTAAATACATTCAAATATGTATCCGCTCATGAA
TTAATTCTTAGAAAAACTCATCGAGCATCAAATGAAACTGCAATTTATTCATATCAGGATTATCAATACC
ATATTTTTGAAAAAGCCGTTTCTGTAATGAAGGAGAAAACTCACCGAGGCAGTTCCATAGGATGGCAAGA
TCCTGGTATCGGTCTGCGATTCCGACTCGTCCAACATCAATACAACCTATTAATTTCCCCTCGTCAAAAA
TAAGGTTATCAAGTGAGAAATCACCATGAGTGACGACTGAATCCGGTGAGAATGGCAAAAGTTTATGCAT
TTCTTTCCAGACTTGTTCAACAGGCCAGCCATTACGCTCGTCATCAAAATCACTCGCATCAACCAAACCG
TTATTCATTCGTGATTGCGCCTGAGCGAGACGAAATACGCGATCGCTGTTAAAAGGACAATTACAAACAG
GAATCGAATGCAACCGGCGCAGGAACACTGCCAGCGCATCAACAATATTTTCACCTGAATCAGGATATTC
TTCTAATACCTGGAATGCTGTTTTCCCGGGGATCGCAGTGGTGAGTAACCATGCATCATCAGGAGTACGG
ATAAAATGCTTGATGGTCGGAAGAGGCATAAATTCCGTCAGCCAGTTTAGTCTGACCATCTCATCTGTAA
CATCATTGGCAACGCTACCTTTGCCATGTTTCAGAAACAACTCTGGCGCATCGGGCTTCCCATACAATCG
ATAGATTGTCGCACCTGATTGCCCGACATTATCGCGAGCCCATTTATACCCATATAAATCAGCATCCATG
TTGGAATTTAATCGCGGCCTAGAGCAAGACGTTTCCCGTTGAATATGGCTCATAACACCCCTTGTATTAC
TGTTTATGTAAGCAGACAGTTTTATTGTTCATGACCAAAATCCCTTAACGTGAGTTTTCGTTCCACTGAG
CGTCAGACCCCGTAGAAAAGATCAAAGGATCTTCTTGAGATCCTTTTTTTCTGCGCGTAATCTGCTGCTT
GCAAACAAAAAAACCACCGCTACCAGCGGTGGTTTGTTTGCCGGATCAAGAGCTACCAACTCTTTTTCCG
AAGGTAACTGGCTTCAGCAGAGCGCAGATACCAAATACTGTCCTTCTAGTGTAGCCGTAGTTAGGCCACC
ACTTCAAGAACTCTGTAGCACCGCCTACATACCTCGCTCTGCTAATCCTGTTACCAGTGGCTGCTGCCAG
TGGCGATAAGTCGTGTCTTACCGGGTTGGACTCAAGACGATAGTTACCGGATAAGGCGCAGCGGTCGGGC
TGAACGGGGGGTTCGTGCACACAGCCCAGCTTGGAGCGAACGACCTACACCGAACTGAGATACCTACAGC
GTGAGCTATGAGAAAGCGCCACGCTTCCCGAAGGGAGAAAGGCGGACAGGTATCCGGTAAGCGGCAGGGT
CGGAACAGGAGAGCGCACGAGGGAGCTTCCAGGGGGAAACGCCTGGTATCTTTATAGTCCTGTCGGGTTT
CGCCACCTCTGACTTGAGCGTCGATTTTTGTGATGCTCGTCAGGGGGGCGGAGCCTATGGAAAAACGCCA
GCAACGCGGCCTTTTTACGGTTCCTGGCCTTTTGCTGGCCTTTTGCTCACATGTTCTTTCCTGCGTTATC
CCCTGATTCTGTGGATAACCGTATTACCGCCTTTGAGTGAGCTGATACCGCTCGCCGCAGCCGAACGACC
GAGCGCAGCGAGTCAGTGAGCGAGGAAGCGGAAGAGCGCCTGATGCGGTATTTTCTCCTTACGCATCTGT
GCGGTATTTCACACCGCAATGGTGCACTCTCAGTACAATCTGCTCTGATGCCGCATAGTTAAGCCAGTAT
ACACTCCGCTATCGCTACGTGACTGGGTCATGGCTGCGCCCCGACACCCGCCAACACCCGCTGACGCGCC
CTGACGGGCTTGTCTGCTCCCGGCATCCGCTTACAGACAAGCTGTGACCGTCTCCGGGAGCTGCATGTGT
CAGAGGTTTTCACCGTCATCACCGAAACGCGCGAGGCAGCTGCGGTAAAGCTCATCAGCGTGGTCGTGAA
GCGATTCACAGATGTCTGCCTGTTCATCCGCGTCCAGCTCGTTGAGTTTCTCCAGAAGCGTTAATGTCTG
GCTTCTGATAAAGCGGGCCATGTTAAGGGCGGTTTTTTCCTGTTTGGTCACTGATGCCTCCGTGTAAGGG
GGATTTCTGTTCATGGGGGTAATGATACCGATGAAACGAGAGAGGATGCTCACGATACGGGTTACTGATG
ATGAACATGCCCGGTTACTGGAACGTTGTGAGGGTAAACAACTGGCGGTATGGATGCGGCGGGACCAGAG
AAAAATCACTCAGGGTCAATGCCAGCGCTTCGTTAATACAGATGTAGGTGTTCCACAGGGTAGCCAGCAG
CATCCTGCGATGCAGATCCGGAACATAATGGTGCAGGGCGCTGACTTCCGCGTTTCCAGACTTTACGAAA
CACGGAAACCGAAGACCATTCATGTTGTTGCTCAGGTCGCAGACGTTTTGCAGCAGCAGTCGCTTCACGT
TCGCTCGCGTATCGGTGATTCATTCTGCTAACCAGTAAGGCAACCCCGCCAGCCTAGCCGGGTCCTCAAC
GACAGGAGCACGATCATGCGCACCCGTGGGGCCGCCATGCCGGCGATAATGGCCTGCTTCTCGCCGAAAC
GTTTGGTGGCGGGACCAGTGACGAAGGCTTGAGCGAGGGCGTGCAAGATTCCGAATACCGCAAGCGACAG
GCCGATCATCGTCGCGCTCCAGCGAAAGCGGTCCTCGCCGAAAATGACCCAGAGCGCTGCCGGCACCTGT
CCTACGAGTTGCATGATAAAGAAGACAGTCATAAGTGCGGCGACGATAGTCATGCCCCGCGCCCACCGGA
AGGAGCTGACTGGGTTGAAGGCTCTCAAGGGCATCGGTCGAGATCCCGGTGCCTAATGAGTGAGCTAACT
TACATTAATTGCGTTGCGCTCACTGCCCGCTTTCCAGTCGGGAAACCTGTCGTGCCAGCTGCATTAATGA
ATCGGCCAACGCGCGGGGAGA
