>Addgene plasmid #158888 | JGI_017967 | depositor partial sequence | sequence record 306598 | gene insert with vector overlaps
AGCAGCGGCCTGGTGCCGCGCGGCAGCCATATGCGTGGGAACGCTACTACACGCCACTCTAATGTAGCGC
TGCTTGGTATAACGGAGGCGGTCGCTCCCGTTGAGGTGAGCAGCAAGAGTTTTGATGATCGTTTAGCCGA
CACACTGAAAACCTTGCGTTTACCCAAAGGATTGCTGCAGCGTGTCGCCGGTGTTACCACACGCCGCAAT
TGGGAACACCCTTCCGATTACATCGAGGGCGCCGCAGATGCTGGCCGCAGAGCGCTGGAAGAAGCTGGCG
TTCGCCCGGATCAGATTGGTCTGCTGATTAACGCGAGTGTGAGCCGTGAAATGTTGGAGCCGAGCGTCGC
GGTGGCGGTGCATGACTCTATTGGTCTGAGTCCCGCCGCGATGAATTTTGATATTACTAATGCATGCCTG
GGTTTTGTGAATGGTATGACGGTAGCAGCTAGTATGATCGATGCAGGCCAGATCGACTATGCTCTGATTA
TCGCCGGGGAAGACATGTCTCGCGTCCAGGAGTCTACCGTGGAACGACTACGAAGAGACGGTATTACGCG
TGACGAATACTTGAATGAATTCGCGACGTTAACCTTGGGAAGCGGAGCAGCGGCAGCTGTGCTTGGGCGT
GCGGATCGTCACCCGGAAGGTCATCTGATTAAAGGTGGAGTTACACGCGCCGCGACATGGAATCATGGCC
TGTGTATTGGCGATTACGACGGTATGTTCACTGACACTCAAGGTCTTCTTGACAACGGCATGCAGCTGAT
CTCTGAAGCATGGGCAGAGGCCCACGATAACGGATGGGAATGGACCACAATGGACCATTATATACCCCAC
CAGATCAGCCATGTGCATGTAAATGCGCTAACCGAGGCTACGAAAATTGATGCAGATCGCGTCGCCAAAA
CATATCCTGAGCTGGGTAATGTAGGACCGGCGAGCCTGCCGATAACACTGGCACGAAAATCCGGTGAGAT
GAAGCAGGGTGATCGGATCCTGTGTCTTGGCGTGGGGAGTGGGTTAAATACCGCTATGTTGGAAATCACG
TGGTAGCTCGAGCACCACCACCACCACCACTGAGATCCG
